Addgene plasmid #184708: pCW empty vector
Purpose: (Empty Backbone) Lentiviral empty vector for doxycycline-inducible expression
Depositing lab: Alessia Ciarrocchi & Gloria Manzotti. Depositing organization: Azienda USL di Reggio Emilia - IRCCS. Publication: OVOL2 impairs RHO GTPase signaling to restrain mitosis and aggressiveness of Anaplastic Thyroid Cancer. Gugnoni M, Manzotti G, Vitale E, Sauta E, Torricelli F, Reggiani F, Pistoni M, Piana S, Ciarrocchi A. J Exp Clin Cancer Res. 2022 Mar 25;41(1):108. doi: 10.1186/s13046-022-02316-2. PubMed 35337349.
Backbone
  Vector backbone: pCW-Cas9
  Backbone size (bp): 7600
  Modifications to backbone: Removed insert (humanized S. pyogenes Cas9)
  Vector type: Mammalian Expression, Lentiviral
  Selectable markers: Puromycin
Growth in bacteria
  Bacterial resistance: Ampicillin, 100 μg/mL
  Growth temperature: 37°C
  Growth strain: NEB Stable
  Copy number: High Copy
Gene/Insert
  Cloning method: Restriction Enzyme
  Sequencing primers: 5′ AGCTCGTTTAGTGAACCGTCAGATC; 3′ CACATTCTTCACGTCCGTTC
Resource information
  A portion of this plasmid was derived from a plasmid made by: Eric Lander & David Sabatini (Cas9 was removed from Addgene plasmid #50661 and MCS was inserted).
Terms and licenses: Academic/Nonprofit Terms; Industry Terms: Not Available to Industry
Depositor comments: This plasmid was derived from the lentiviral vector pCW-Cas9 ( Eric Lander & David Sabatini, Addgene plasmid #50661). Cas9 insert was removed and substituted by a Multiple Cloning Site harbouring the following restriction sites: NheI - EcoRI - HpaI - MluI - BamHI.
How to cite: pCW empty vector was a gift from Alessia Ciarrocchi & Gloria Manzotti (Addgene plasmid # 184708 ; http://n2t.net/addgene:184708 ; RRID:Addgene_184708)
