[The description below was written by a language model from this plasmid's Addgene catalogue record and pLannotate feature annotations shown in this document.]
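Description:
pCW empty vector is a lentiviral, mammalian-expression backbone for doxycycline-inducible expression of a gene of interest. It was derived from pCW-Cas9 by removing the humanized S. pyogenes Cas9 coding sequence and replacing it with a multiple cloning site carrying NheI, EcoRI, HpaI, MluI and BamHI sites. The sequenced plasmid is about 7.6 kb. It is propagated in E. coli through a high-copy ColE1/pUC-type origin with ampicillin selection from the β-lactamase gene. The backbone also retains an SV40 origin and poly(A) signal, as well as lac promoter/operator and T3 promoter remnants.

The transfer cassette has a third-generation, self-inactivating design. An RSV promoter drives a truncated HIV-1 5' LTR, followed by the Ψ packaging signal with a partial gag sequence, the Rev response element for Rev-dependent nuclear export of the genomic RNA, and the cPPT/CTS. A WPRE sits upstream of the ΔU3 3' LTR to enhance transcript expression. The short gap between the tight TRE promoter (seven tet operators plus a minimal CMV promoter) and the next feature is consistent with the cloning site lying directly downstream of the TRE, though the site itself is not annotated.

A constitutive human PGK promoter then drives puromycin N-acetyltransferase followed by an rtTA3-type reverse tetracycline transactivator on the same strand. The element linking these two coding sequences is not annotated in the feature table. A single integrated provirus therefore supplies both puromycin selection of transduced cells and the transactivator that switches on the TRE-controlled insert when doxycycline is added. The vector serves both as a recipient for restriction-enzyme cloning of inducible transgenes and as a matched empty control.
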