Features (pLannotate 1.2.2; 25 found; start..end, strand, type, name):
     41..158     +  misc_feature   cPPT/CTS: central polypurine tract and central termination sequence of HIV-1
    212..526     +  promoter       tight TRE promoter: Tet-responsive promoter PTight, consisting of seven tet operator sequences followed by the minimal CMV promoter
    567..1077    +  promoter       hPGK promoter: human phosphoglycerate kinase 1 promoter
   1087..1683    +  CDS            PuroR (fragment): puromycin N-acetyltransferase; pac from Streptomyces; confers resistance to puromycin
   1738..2435    +  CDS            rtTA3 (fragment): reverse tetracycline transactivator 3 activates expression from Tet-responsive promoters in the presence of doxycycline
   2365..2475    +  CDS            VP48: 3 tandem repeats of the minimal activation domain of herpes simplex virus VP16 (Cheng et al., 2013)
   2511..3059    +  misc_feature   WPRE (fragment): woodchuck hepatitis virus posttranscriptional regulatory element
   3085..3156    +  CDS            nef (fragment): NEF_HV1Z2 - Experimental evidence at protein level: Swiss-Prot protein existence level 1. Extracellular Nef protein targets CD4(+) T-lymphocytes for apoptosis by interacting with CXCR4 surface receptors. From Human immunodeficiency virus type 1 group M subtype D (isolate Z2/CDC-Z34) (HIV-1).
   3158..3391    +  LTR            3' LTR (ΔU3): self-inactivating 3' long terminal repeat (LTR) from HIV-1
   3463..3584    +  polyA_signal   SV40 poly(A) signal: SV40 polyadenylation signal
   3624..3759    +  rep_origin     SV40 ori: SV40 origin of replication
   3767..3830    +  promoter       AmpR promoter: bla
   3831..4691    +  CDS            AmpR: β-lactamase; bla; confers resistance to ampicillin, carbenicillin, and related antibiotics
   4862..5450    +  rep_origin     ori: high-copy-number ColE1/pMB1/pBR322/pUC origin of replication
   5633..5725    +  CDS            lacI (fragment): lac repressor; lacI; The lac repressor binds to the lac operator to inhibit transcription in E. coli. This inhibition can be relieved by adding lactose or isopropyl-β-D-thiogalactopyranoside (IPTG).
   5738..5759    +  protein_bind   CAP binding site: CAP binding activates transcription in the presence of cAMP. E. coli catabolite activator protein
   5774..5804    +  promoter       lac promoter: promoter for the E. coli lac operon
   5812..5828    +  protein_bind   lac operator: The lac repressor binds to the lac operator to inhibit transcription in E. coli. This inhibition can be relieved by adding lactose or isopropyl-β-D-thiogalactopyranoside (IPTG). lac repressor encoded by lacI
   5873..5891    +  promoter       T3 promoter: promoter for bacteriophage T3 RNA polymerase
   5919..6145    +  promoter       RSV promoter: Rous sarcoma virus enhancer/promoter
   6146..6326    +  LTR            5' LTR (truncated): truncated 5' long terminal repeat (LTR) from HIV-1
   6373..6498    +  misc_feature   HIV-1 Ψ: packaging signal of human immunodeficiency virus type 1
   6482..6845    +  CDS            HIV-1 gag (fragment): gag protein from human immunodeficiency virus 1; gag
   6991..7224    +  misc_feature   RRE: The Rev response element (RRE) of HIV-1 allows for Rev-dependent mRNA export from the nucleus to the cytoplasm.
   7601..7625    +  CDS            Rev (fragment): human immunodeficiency virus 1 (HIV-1) Rev protein; rev; enhances nuclear export of unspliced and incompletely spliced viral mRNAs
>Addgene plasmid #184708 | pCW empty vector | addgene full sequence | sequence record 363922 | Addgene NGS Result
AATTCTCGACCTCGAGACAAATGGCAGTATTCATCCACAATTTTAAAAGAAAAGGGGGGATTGGGGGGTA
CAGTGCAGGGGAAAGAATAGTAGACATAATAGCAACAGACATACAAACTAAAGAATTACAAAAACAAATT
ACAAAAATTCAAAATTTTCGGGTTTATTACAGGGACAGCAGAGATCCACTTTGGCCGCGAATCGATATGT
CGAGTTTACTCCCTATCAGTGATAGAGAACGTATGTCGAGTTTACTCCCTATCAGTGATAGAGAACGATG
TCGAGTTTACTCCCTATCAGTGATAGAGAACGTATGTCGAGTTTACTCCCTATCAGTGATAGAGAACGTA
TGTCGAGTTTACTCCCTATCAGTGATAGAGAACGTATGTCGAGTTTATCCCTATCAGTGATAGAGAACGT
ATGTCGAGTTTACTCCCTATCAGTGATAGAGAACGTATGTCGAGGTAGGCGTGTACGGTGGGAGGCCTAT
ATAAGCAGAGCTCGTTTAGTGAACCGTCAGATCGCCTGGAGAATTGGCTAGCGAATTCGTTAACACGCGT
GGATCCGGGGTTGGGGTTGCGCCTTTTCCAAGGCAGCCCTGGGTTTGCGCAGGGACGCGGCTGCTCTGGG
CGTGGTTCCGGGAAACGCAGCGGCGCCGACCCTGGGTCTCGCACATTCTTCACGTCCGTTCGCAGCGTCA
CCCGGATCTTCGCCGCTACCCTTGTGGGCCCCCCGGCGACGCTTCCTGCTCCGCCCCTAAGTCGGGAAGG
TTCCTTGCGGTTCGCGGCGTGCCGGACGTGACAAACGGAAGCCGCACGTCTCACTAGTACCCTCGCAGAC
GGACAGCGCCAGGGAGCAATGGCAGCGCGCCGACCGCGATGGGCTGTGGCCAATAGCGGCTGCTCAGCAG
GGCGCGCCGAGAGCAGCGGCCGGGAAGGGGCGGTGCGGGAGGCGGGGTGTGGGGCGGTAGTGTGGGCCCT
GTTCCTGCCCGCGCGGTGTTCCGCATTCTGCAAGCCTCCGGAGCGCACGTCGGCAGTCGGCTCCCTCGTT
GACCGAATCACCGACCTCTCTCCCCAGCAATTCACCATGACCGAGTACAAGCCCACGGTGCGCCTCGCCA
CCCGCGACGACGTCCCCAGGGCCGTACGCACCCTCGCCGCCGCGTTCGCCGACTACCCCGCCACGCGCCA
CACCGTCGATCCGGACCGCCACATCGAGCGGGTCACCGAGCTGCAAGAACTCTTCCTCACGCGCGTCGGG
CTCGACATCGGCAAGGTGTGGGTCGCGGACGACGGCGCCGCGGTGGCGGTCTGGACCACGCCGGAGAGCG
TCGAAGCGGGGGCGGTGTTCGCCGAGATCGGCCCGCGCATGGCCGAGTTGAGCGGTTCCCGGCTGGCCGC
GCAGCAACAGATGGAAGGCCTCCTGGCGCCGCACCGGCCCAAGGAGCCCGCGTGGTTCCTGGCCACCGTC
GGCGTCTCGCCCGACCACCAGGGCAAGGGTCTGGGCAGCGCCGTCGTGCTCCCCGGAGTGGAGGCGGCCG
AGCGCGCCGGGGTGCCCGCCTTCCTGGAGACCTCCGCGCCCCGCAACCTCCCCTTCTACGAGCGGCTCGG
CTTCACCGTCACCGCCGACGTCGAGGTGCCCGAAGGACCGCGCACCTGGTGCATGACCCGCAAGCCCGGT
GCCGAAGGTAGAGGTTCTCTCCTCACTTGTGGTGATGTTGAAGAAAACCCTGGTCCAATGTCTAGACTGG
ACAAGAGCAAAGTCATAAACGGAGCTCTGGAATTACTCAATGGTGTCGGTATCGAAGGCCTGACGACAAG
GAAACTCGCTCAAAAGCTGGGAGTTGAGCAGCCTACCCTGTACTGGCACGTGAAGAACAAGCGGGCCCTG
CTCGATGCCCTGCCAATCGAGATGCTGGACAGGCATCATACCCACTTCTGCCCCCTGGAAGGCGAGTCAT
GGCAAGACTTTCTGCGGAACAACGCCAAGTCATACCGCTGTGCTCTCCTCTCACATCGCGACGGGGCTAA
AGTGCATCTCGGCACCCGCCCAACAGAGAAACAGTACGAAACCCTGGAAAATCAGCTCGCGTTCCTGTGT
CAGCAAGGCTTCTCCCTGGAGAACGCACTGTACGCTCTGTCCGCCGTGGGCCACTTTACACTGGGCTGCG
TATTGGAGGAACAGGAGCATCAAGTAGCAAAAGAGGAAAGAGAGACACCTACCACCGATTCTATGCCCCC
ACTTCTGAGACAAGCAATTGAGCTGTTCGACCGGCAGGGAGCCGAACCTGCCTTCCTTTTCGGCCTGGAA
CTAATCATATGTGGCCTGGAGAAACAGCTAAAGTGCGAAAGCGGCGGGCCGACCGACGCCCTTGACGATT
TTGACTTAGACATGCTCCCAGCCGATGCCCTTGACGACTTTGACCTTGATATGCTGCCTGCTGACGCTCT
TGACGATTTTGACCTTGACATGCTCCCCGGGTAACTAAGTAAGGATCGATCCAAGATATCGTATTCTTAA
CTATGTTGCTCCTTTTACGCTATGTGGATACGCTGCTTTAATGCCTTTGTATCATGCTATTGCTTCCCGT
ATGGCTTTCATTTTCTCCTCCTTGTATAAATCCTGGTTGCTGTCTCTTTATGAGGAGTTGTGGCCCGTTG
TCAGGCAACGTGGCGTGGTGTGCACTGTGTTTGCTGACGCAACCCCCACTGGTTGGGGCATTGCCACCAC
CTGTCAGCTCCTTTCCGGGACTTTCGCTTTCCCCCTCCCTATTGCCACGGCGGAACTCATCGCCGCCTGC
CTTGCCCGCTGCTGGACAGGGGCTCGGCTGTTGGGCACTGACAATTCCGTGGTGTTGTCGGGGAAGCTGA
CGTCCTTTCCATGGCTGCTCGCCTGTGTTGCCACCTGGATTCTGCGCGGGACGTCCTTCTGCTACGTCCC
TTCGGCCCTCAATCCAGCGGACCTTCCTTCCCGCGGCCTGCTGCCGGCTCTGCGGCCTCTTCCGCGTCTT
CGCCTTCGCCCTCAGACGAGTCGGATCTCCCTTTGGGCCGCCTCCCCGCCTGTTTCGCCTCGGCGTCCGG
ACTAGAGGTACCTTTAAGACCAATGACTTACAAGGCAGCTGTAGATCTTAGCCACTTTTTAAAAGAAAAG
GGGGGACTGGAAGGGCTAATTCACTCCCAACGAAGACAAGATCTGCTTTTTGCTTGTACTGGGTCTCTCT
GGTTAGACCAGATCTGAGCCTGGGAGCTCTCTGGCTAACTAGGGAACCCACTGCTTAAGCCTCAATAAAG
CTTGCCTTGAGTGCTTCAAGTAGTGTGTGCCCGTCTGTTGTGTGACTCTGGTAACTAGAGATCCCTCAGA
CCCTTTTAGTCAGTGTGGAAAATCTCTAGCAGTAGTAGTTCATGTCATCTTATTATTCAGTATTTATAAC
TTGCAAAGAAATGAATATCAGAGAGTGAGAGGAACTTGTTTATTGCAGCTTATAATGGTTACAAATAAAG
CAATAGCATCACAAATTTCACAAATAAAGCATTTTTTTCACTGCATTCTAGTTGTGGTTTGTCCAAACTC
ATCAATGTATCTTATCATGTCTGGCTCTAGCTATCCCGCCCCTAACTCCGCCCATCCCGCCCCTAACTCC
GCCCAGTTCCGCCCATTCTCCGCCCCATGGCTGACTAATTTTTTTTATTTATGCAGAGGCCGAGGCCGCC
TCGGCCTCTGAGCTATTCCAGAAGTAGTGAGGAGGCTTTTTTGGAGGCCTTTCAAATATGTATCCGCTCA
TGAGACAATAACCCTGATAAATGCTTCAATAATATTGAAAAAGGAAGAGTATGAGTATTCAACATTTCCG
TGTCGCCCTTATTCCCTTTTTTGCGGCATTTTGCCTTCCTGTTTTTGCTCACCCAGAAACGCTGGTGAAA
GTAAAAGATGCTGAAGATCAGTTGGGTGCACGAGTGGGTTACATCGAACTGGATCTCAACAGCGGTAAGA
TCCTTGAGAGTTTTCGCCCCGAAGAACGTTTTCCAATGATGAGCACTTTTAAAGTTCTGCTATGTGGCGC
GGTATTATCCCGTATTGACGCCGGGCAAGAGCAACTCGGTCGCCGCATACACTATTCTCAGAATGACTTG
GTTGAGTACTCACCAGTCACAGAAAAGCATCTTACGGATGGCATGACAGTAAGAGAATTATGCAGTGCTG
CCATAACCATGAGTGATAACACTGCGGCCAACTTACTTCTGACAACGATCGGAGGACCGAAGGAGCTAAC
CGCTTTTTTGCACAACATGGGGGATCATGTAACTCGCCTTGATCGTTGGGAACCGGAGCTGAATGAAGCC
ATACCAAACGACGAGCGTGACACCACGATGCCTGTAGCAATGGCAACAACGTTGCGCAAACTATTAACTG
GCGAACTACTTACTCTAGCTTCCCGGCAACAATTAATAGACTGGATGGAGGCGGATAAAGTTGCAGGACC
ACTTCTGCGCTCGGCCCTTCCGGCTGGCTGGTTTATTGCTGATAAATCTGGAGCCGGTGAGCGTGGGTCT
CGCGGTATCATTGCAGCACTGGGGCCAGATGGTAAGCCCTCCCGTATCGTAGTTATCTACACGACGGGGA
GTCAGGCAACTATGGATGAACGAAATAGACAGATCGCTGAGATAGGTGCCTCACTGATTAAGCATTGGTA
ACTGTCAGACCAAGTTTACTCATATATACTTTAGATTGATTTAAAACTTCATTTTTAATTTAAAAGGATC
TAGGTGAAGATCCTTTTTGATAATCTCATGACCAAAATCCCTTAACGTGAGTTTTCGTTCCACTGAGCGT
CAGACCCCGTAGAAAAGATCAAAGGATCTTCTTGAGATCCTTTTTTTCTGCGCGTAATCTGCTGCTTGCA
AACAAAAAAACCACCGCTACCAGCGGTGGTTTGTTTGCCGGATCAAGAGCTACCAACTCTTTTTCCGAAG
GTAACTGGCTTCAGCAGAGCGCAGATACCAAATACTGTTCTTCTAGTGTAGCCGTAGTTAGGCCACCACT
TCAAGAACTCTGTAGCACCGCCTACATACCTCGCTCTGCTAATCCTGTTACCAGTGGCTGCTGCCAGTGG
CGATAAGTCGTGTCTTACCGGGTTGGACTCAAGACGATAGTTACCGGATAAGGCGCAGCGGTCGGGCTGA
ACGGGGGGTTCGTGCACACAGCCCAGCTTGGAGCGAACGACCTACACCGAACTGAGATACCTACAGCGTG
AGCTATGAGAAAGCGCCACGCTTCCCGAAGGGAGAAAGGCGGACAGGTATCCGGTAAGCGGCAGGGTCGG
AACAGGAGAGCGCACGAGGGAGCTTCCAGGGGGAAACGCCTGGTATCTTTATAGTCCTGTCGGGTTTCGC
CACCTCTGACTTGAGCGTCGATTTTTGTGATGCTCGTCAGGGGGGCGGAGCCTATGGAAAAACGCCAGCA
ACGCGGCCTTTTTACGGTTCCTGGCCTTTTGCTGGCCTTTTGCTCACATGTTCTTTCCTGCGTTATCCCC
TGATTCTGTGGATAACCGTATTACCGCCTTTGAGTGAGCTGATACCGCTCGCCGCAGCCGAACGACCGAG
CGCAGCGAGTCAGTGAGCGAGGAAGCGGAAGAGCGCCCAATACGCAAACCGCCTCTCCCCGCGCGTTGGC
CGATTCATTAATGCAGCTGGCACGACAGGTTTCCCGACTGGAAAGCGGGCAGTGAGCGCAACGCAATTAA
TGTGAGTTAGCTCACTCATTAGGCACCCCAGGCTTTACACTTTATGCTTCCGGCTCGTATGTTGTGTGGA
ATTGTGAGCGGATAACAATTTCACACAGGAAACAGCTATGACCATGATTACGCCAAGCGCGCAATTAACC
CTCACTAAAGGGAACAAAAGCTGGAGCTGCAAGCTTAATGTAGTCTTATGCAATACTCTTGTAGTCTTGC
AACATGGTAACGATGAGTTAGCAACATGCCTTACAAGGAGAGAAAAAGCACCGTGCATGCCGATTGGTGG
AAGTAAGGTGGTACGATCGTGCCTTATTAGGAAGGCAACAGACGGGTCTGACATGGATTGGACGAACCAC
TGAATTGCCGCATTGCAGAGATATTGTATTTAAGTGCCTAGCTCGATACATAAACGGGTCTCTCTGGTTA
GACCAGATCTGAGCCTGGGAGCTCTCTGGCTAACTAGGGAACCCACTGCTTAAGCCTCAATAAAGCTTGC
CTTGAGTGCTTCAAGTAGTGTGTGCCCGTCTGTTGTGTGACTCTGGTAACTAGAGATCCCTCAGACCCTT
TTAGTCAGTGTGGAAAATCTCTAGCAGTGGCGCCCGAACAGGGACTTGAAAGCGAAAGGGAAACCAGAGG
AGCTCTCTCGACGCAGGACTCGGCTTGCTGAAGCGCGCACGGCAAGAGGCGAGGGGCGGCGACTGGTGAG
TACGCCAAAAATTTTGACTAGCGGAGGCTAGAAGGAGAGAGATGGGTGCGAGAGCGTCAGTATTAAGCGG
GGGAGAATTAGATCGCGATGGGAAAAAATTCGGTTAAGGCCAGGGGGAAAGAAAAAATATAAATTAAAAC
ATATAGTATGGGCAAGCAGGGAGCTAGAACGATTCGCAGTTAATCCTGGCCTGTTAGAAACATCAGAAGG
CTGTAGACAAATACTGGGACAGCTACAACCATCCCTTCAGACAGGATCAGAAGAACTTAGATCATTATAT
AATACAGTAGCAACCCTCTATTGTGTGCATCAAAGGATAGAGATAAAAGACACCAAGGAAGCTTTAGACA
AGATAGAGGAAGAGCAAAACAAAAGTAAGACCACCGCACAGCAAGCGGCCGCTGATCTTCAGACCTGGAG
GAGGAGATATGAGGGACAATTGGAGAAGTGAATTATATAAATATAAAGTAGTAAAAATTGAACCATTAGG
AGTAGCACCCACCAAGGCAAAGAGAAGAGTGGTGCAGAGAGAAAAAAGAGCAGTGGGAATAGGAGCTTTG
TTCCTTGGGTTCTTGGGAGCAGCAGGAAGCACTATGGGCGCAGCGTCAATGACGCTGACGGTACAGGCCA
GACAATTATTGTCTGGTATAGTGCAGCAGCAGAACAATTTGCTGAGGGCTATTGAGGCGCAACAGCATCT
GTTGCAACTCACAGTCTGGGGCATCAAGCAGCTCCAGGCAAGAATCCTGGCTGTGGAAAGATACCTAAAG
GATCAACAGCTCCTGGGGATTTGGGGTTGCTCTGGAAAACTCATTTGCACCACTGCTGTGCCTTGGAATG
CTAGTTGGAGTAATAAATCTCTGGAACAGATTTGGAATCACACGACCTGGATGGAGTGGGACAGAGAAAT
TAACAATTACACAAGCTTAATACACTCCTTAATTGAAGAATCGCAAAACCAGCAAGAAAAGAATGAACAA
GAATTATTGGAATTAGATAAATGGGCAAGTTTGTGGAATTGGTTTAACATAACAAATTGGCTGTGGTATA
TAAAATTATTCATAATGATAGTAGGAGGCTTGGTAGGTTTAAGAATAGTTTTTGCTGTACTTTCTATAGT
GAATAGAGTTAGGCAGGGATATTCACCATTATCGTTTCAGACCCACCTCCCAACCCCGAGGGGAC
